Addgene plasmid #96853: pWT016b
Purpose: dHHR-bsgRNA-GFP (13 nt blocker)
Depositing lab: David Liu. Depositing organization: Harvard University. Publication: Aptazyme-embedded guide RNAs enable ligand-responsive genome editing and transcriptional activation. Tang W, Hu JH, Liu DR. Nat Commun. 2017 Jun 28;8:15939. doi: 10.1038/ncomms15939. PubMed 28656978.
Backbone
  Vector backbone: pFYF1320
  Vector type: Mammalian Expression
Growth in bacteria
  Bacterial resistance: Ampicillin, 100 μg/mL
  Growth temperature: 37°C
  Growth strain: DH5alpha
  Copy number: High Copy
Gene/Insert
  Gene/Insert name: dHHR-bsgRNA-GFP (13 nt blocker)
  gRNA/shRNA sequence: GCTGCCCGTGCCCGGTACATCCAGCTGATGAGTCCCAAATAGGACGAGACGCGCTTCGGTGCGTCCTGGATTCCACGGGCACGGGCAGCTTGCCGGGTTTTAGAGCTAGAAATAGCAAGTTAAAATAAGGCTAGTCCGTTATCAACTTGAAAAAGTGGCACCGAGTCGGTGCTTTTTTT
  Species: H. sapiens (human)
  Cloning method: Unknown
Terms and licenses: Academic/Nonprofit Terms; Industry Terms: Not Available to Industry
How to cite: pWT016b was a gift from David Liu (Addgene plasmid # 96853 ; http://n2t.net/addgene:96853 ; RRID:Addgene_96853)
