[The description below was written by a language model from this plasmid's Addgene catalogue record and pLannotate feature annotations shown in this document.]
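Description:
pWT016b is a compact (about 2.4 kb) mammalian expression plasmid built on the pFYF1320 guide RNA backbone. It is propagated in E. coli through a high-copy ColE1/pUC-type origin and selected with ampicillin via the β-lactamase gene under its native bla promoter. The only mammalian transcription unit is a human U6 RNA polymerase III promoter, which drives a single engineered guide RNA. A short attB1 fragment lies upstream of the promoter and appears to be a cloning remnant.

The insert, dHHR-bsgRNA-GFP (13 nt blocker), is a "blocked" sgRNA. In order, it consists of a 5' blocker segment, recorded as 13 nt, a hammerhead ribozyme, a GFP-targeting spacer, and the Streptococcus pyogenes Cas9 gRNA scaffold. The 20-nt feature annotated as a reverse-strand mVenus (VN155) fragment is almost certainly the GFP-directed spacer itself rather than any coding element, since it sits directly before the scaffold.

In this design the blocker is intended to pair with the spacer and prevent it from engaging target DNA. Self-cleavage by the ribozyme would release the blocker and restore guide activity. The "dHHR" label most plausibly denotes a catalytically dead hammerhead, though the record does not spell this out. Under that reading the guide would stay blocked, making the plasmid a non-cleaving control.

The associated work concerns aptazyme-embedded guide RNAs for ligand-responsive genome editing and transcriptional activation. pWT016b fits there as a construct for testing blocker length and ribozyme dependence, delivered together with a separately supplied Cas9 and a GFP target. The plasmid encodes no Cas9 and no mammalian selection marker.
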