Features (pLannotate 1.2.2; 8 found; start..end, strand, type, name):
     13..30      +  protein_bind   attB1 (fragment): mutant version of attB; recombination site for the Gateway® BP reaction BP Clonase™
     82..322     +  promoter       U6 promoter: RNA polymerase III promoter for human U6 snRNA
    348..400     +  ncRNA          Hammerhead 1: Accession: RF00163 - Hammerhead ribozyme (type I)
    407..426     -  CDS            VN155(I152L) (fragment): improved N-terminal fragment of mVenus for use in bimolecular fluorescence complementation (BiFC) (Kodama and Hu, 2010)
    427..502     +  misc_RNA       gRNA scaffold: guide RNA scaffold for the Streptococcus pyogenes CRISPR/Cas9 system
    606..1194    -  rep_origin     ori: high-copy-number ColE1/pMB1/pBR322/pUC origin of replication
   1365..2225    -  CDS            AmpR: β-lactamase; bla; confers resistance to ampicillin, carbenicillin, and related antibiotics
   2226..2330    -  promoter       AmpR promoter: bla
>Addgene plasmid #96853 | pWT016b | addgene full sequence | sequence record 189260 | Addgene NGS Result
GACGTCGCTAGCTGTACAAAAAAGCAGGCTTTAAAGGAACCAATTCAGTCGACTGGATCCGGTACCAAGG
TCGGGCAGGAAGAGGGCCTATTTCCCATGATTCCTTCATATTTGCATATACGATACAAGGCTGTTAGAGA
GATAATTAGAATTAATTTGACTGTAAACACAAAGATATTAGTACAAAATACGTGACGTAGAAAGTAATAA
TTTCTTGGGTAGTTTGCAGTTTTAAAATTATGTTTTAAAATGGACTATCATATGCTTACCGTAACTTGAA
AGTATTTCGATTTCTTGGCTTTATATATCTTGTGGAAAGGACGAAACACCGCTGCCCGTGCCCGGTACAT
CCAGCTGATGAGTCCCAAATAGGACGAGACGCGCTTCGGTGCGTCCTGGATTCCACGGGCACGGGCAGCT
TGCCGGGTTTTAGAGCTAGAAATAGCAAGTTAAAATAAGGCTAGTCCGTTATCAACTTGAAAAAGTGGCA
CCGAGTCGGTGCTTTTTTTAAGCTTGGGCCGCTCGAGGTACCTCTCTACATATGACATGTGAGCAAAAGG
CCAGCAAAAGGCCAGGAACCGTAAAAAGGCCGCGTTGCTGGCGTTTTTCCATAGGCTCCGCCCCCCTGAC
GAGCATCACAAAAATCGACGCTCAAGTCAGAGGTGGCGAAACCCGACAGGACTATAAAGATACCAGGCGT
TTCCCCCTGGAAGCTCCCTCGTGCGCTCTCCTGTTCCGACCCTGCCGCTTACCGGATACCTGTCCGCCTT
TCTCCCTTCGGGAAGCGTGGCGCTTTCTCATAGCTCACGCTGTAGGTATCTCAGTTCGGTGTAGGTCGTT
CGCTCCAAGCTGGGCTGTGTGCACGAACCCCCCGTTCAGCCCGACCGCTGCGCCTTATCCGGTAACTATC
GTCTTGAGTCCAACCCGGTAAGACACGACTTATCGCCACTGGCAGCAGCCACTGGTAACAGGATTAGCAG
AGCGAGGTATGTAGGCGGTGCTACAGAGTTCTTGAAGTGGTGGCCTAACTACGGCTACACTAGAAGAACA
GTATTTGGTATCTGCGCTCTGCTGAAGCCAGTTACCTTCGGAAAAAGAGTTGGTAGCTCTTGATCCGGCA
AACAAACCACCGCTGGTAGCGGTGGTTTTTTTGTTTGCAAGCAGCAGATTACGCGCAGAAAAAAAGGATC
TCAAGAAGATCCTTTGATCTTTTCTACGGGGTCTGACGCTCAGTGGAACGAAAACTCACGTTAAGGGATT
TTGGTCATGAGATTATCAAAAAGGATCTTCACCTAGATCCTTTTAAATTAAAAATGAAGTTTTAAATCAA
TCTAAAGTATATATGAGTAAACTTGGTCTGACAGTTACCAATGCTTAATCAGTGAGGCACCTATCTCAGC
GATCTGTCTATTTCGTTCATCCATAGTTGCCTGACTCCCCGTCGTGTAGATAACTACGATACGGGAGGGC
TTACCATCTGGCCCCAGTGCTGCAATGATACCGCGAGACCCACGCTCACCGGCTCCAGATTTATCAGCAA
TAAACCAGCCAGCCGGAAGGGCCGAGCGCAGAAGTGGTCCTGCAACTTTATCCGCCTCCATCCAGTCTAT
TAATTGTTGCCGGGAAGCTAGAGTAAGTAGTTCGCCAGTTAATAGTTTGCGCAACGTTGTTGCCATTGCT
ACAGGCATCGTGGTGTCACGCTCGTCGTTTGGTATGGCTTCATTCAGCTCCGGTTCCCAACGATCAAGGC
GAGTTACATGATCCCCCATGTTGTGCAAAAAAGCGGTTAGCTCCTTCGGTCCTCCGATCGTTGTCAGAAG
TAAGTTGGCCGCAGTGTTATCACTCATGGTTATGGCAGCACTGCATAATTCTCTTACTGTCATGCCATCC
GTAAGATGCTTTTCTGTGACTGGTGAGTACTCAACCAAGTCATTCTGAGAATAGTGTATGCGGCGACCGA
GTTGCTCTTGCCCGGCGTCAATACGGGATAATACCGCGCCACATAGCAGAACTTTAAAAGTGCTCATCAT
TGGAAAACGTTCTTCGGGGCGAAAACTCTCAAGGATCTTACCGCTGTTGAGATCCAGTTCGATGTAACCC
ACTCGTGCACCCAACTGATCTTCAGCATCTTTTACTTTCACCAGCGTTTCTGGGTGAGCAAAAACAGGAA
GGCAAAATGCCGCAAAAAAGGGAATAAGGGCGACACGGAAATGTTGAATACTCATACTCTTCCTTTTTCA
ATATTATTGAAGCATTTATCAGGGTTATTGTCTCATGAGCGGATACATATTTGAATGTATTTAGAAAAAT
AAACAAATAGGGGTTCCGCGCACATTTCCCCGAAAAGTGCCACCT
